Addgene plasmid #102285: pEM-Cas9noSsrA
Purpose: Modified from pCas9-CR4 (Addgene: 62655) to remove the ssrA tag from Cas9.
Depositing lab: Michael Lynch. Depositing organization: Duke University. Publication: Managing the SOS Response for Enhanced CRISPR-Cas-Based Recombineering in E. coli through Transient Inhibition of Host RecA Activity. Moreb EA, Hoover B, Yaseen A, Valyasevi N, Roecker Z, Menacho-Melgar R, Lynch MD. ACS Synth Biol. 2017 Oct 2. doi: 10.1021/acssynbio.7b00174. PubMed 28915012.
Backbone
  Vector backbone: pCas9-CR4
  Total vector size (bp): 7859
  Vector type: Bacterial Expression, CRISPR
Growth in bacteria
  Bacterial resistance: Chloramphenicol, 25 μg/mL
  Growth temperature: 37°C
  Growth strain: DH5alpha
  Copy number: Low Copy
Gene/Insert
  Gene/Insert name: Cas9
  Species: S. pyogenes
  Mutation: removed ssrA tag
  Promoter: pTet
  Cloning method: Unknown
  Sequencing primers: 5′ taagaaggctggctctgcac
Terms and licenses: Academic/Nonprofit Terms; Industry Terms: Not Available to Industry
How to cite: pEM-Cas9noSsrA was a gift from Michael Lynch (Addgene plasmid # 102285 ; http://n2t.net/addgene:102285 ; RRID:Addgene_102285)
