[The description below was written by a language model from this plasmid's Addgene catalogue record and pLannotate feature annotations shown in this document.]
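Description:
pEM-Cas9noSsrA is a bacterial CRISPR expression plasmid for E. coli, derived from pCas9-CR4 by removing the ssrA degradation tag from the Streptococcus pyogenes Cas9 coding sequence. An ssrA tag directs a protein to cellular proteases and so lowers its steady-state level. Deleting it would therefore be expected to give a more stable Cas9 than the parent plasmid produces, although the record states only that the tag was removed.

In the annotated sequence, cas9 lies on the reverse strand under the tetR/tetA (pTet) promoter region and is followed by the rrnB T1 and T7Te transcription terminators. Facing the opposite direction, a fragment of the constitutive J23119 promoter precedes a TetR coding sequence. The repressor is thus supplied from the same plasmid and holds Cas9 expression off until a tetracycline-class inducer relieves binding at the operator. No guide RNA cassette is annotated, so a targeting guide would presumably come from a separate, compatible plasmid.

The plasmid replicates from a p15A origin, which is compatible with ColE1-type plasmids, and the catalogue lists it as low copy. A short match to the RSF origin is also annotated, but only as a fragment. Selection is by chloramphenicol resistance, from a cat gene with its own promoter and a lambda t0 terminator. The catalogue gives a total size of 7,859 bp, whereas the sequenced record behind the feature table is 6,737 nt, and the record does not explain this discrepancy. The associated publication concerns CRISPR-Cas-assisted recombineering in E. coli and management of the SOS response, where inducible Cas9 serves for counterselection against unedited genomes.
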