Features (pLannotate 1.2.2; 11 found; start..end, strand, type, name):
    114..169     +  rep_origin     RSF ori (fragment): Plasmids containing the RSF 1030 origin of replication can be propagated in E. coli cells that contain additional plasmids with compatible origins.
    188..215     -  terminator     T7Te terminator: phage T7 early transcription terminator
    231..302     -  terminator     rrnB T1 terminator: transcription terminator T1 from the E. coli rrnB gene
    329..4432    -  CDS            cas9: CAS9_STRP1 - Also known as csn1 From Streptococcus pyogenes serotype M1.
   4468..4523    -  promoter       tetR/tetA promoters: tetR; overlapping promoters for bacterial tetR and tetA
   4530..4558    +  promoter       J23119 promoter (fragment): bacterial promoter (Registry of Standard Biological Parts BBa J23119)
   4574..5197    +  CDS            TetR: tetracycline repressor TetR; tetR from transposon Tn10; TetR binds to the tetracycline operator tetO to inhibit transcription. This inhibition can be relieved by adding tetracycline or doxycycline.
   5227..5329    +  promoter       cat promoter: promoter of the E. coli cat gene encoding chloramphenicol acetyltransferase
   5330..5986    +  CDS            cat: CAT_ECOLX - Experimental evidence at protein level: Swiss-Prot protein existence level 1. This enzyme is an effector of chloramphenicol resistance in bacteria. From Escherichia coli. This protein is used as a marker in many commonly used cloning vectors, such as pACYC184.
   6010..6104    +  terminator     lambda t0 terminator: transcription terminator from phage lambda
   6218..26      +  rep_origin     p15A ori (across the origin): Plasmids containing the medium-copy-number p15A origin of replication can be propagated in E. coli cells that contain a second plasmid with the ColE1 origin.
>Addgene plasmid #102285 | pEM-Cas9noSsrA | addgene full sequence | sequence record 201611 | Addgene NGS Result
TGTCAGGGGGGCGGAGCCTATGGAAAAACGGCTTTGCCGCGGCCCTCTCACTTCCCTGTTAAGTATCTTC
CTGGCATCTTCCAGGAAATCTCCGCCCCGTTCGTAAGCCATTTCCGCTCGCCGCAGTCGAACGACCGAGC
GTAGCGAGTCAGTGAGCGAGGAAGCGGAATATATCCCTAGGTATAAACGCAGAAAGGCCCACCCGAAGGT
GAGCCAGTGTGACTCTAGTAGAGAGCGTTCACCGACAAACAACAGATAAAACGAAAGGCCCAGTCTTTCG
ACTGAGCCTTTCGTTTTATTTGATGCCTGGAGATCCTTACTCGAGTTAGTCACCTCCTAGCTGACTCAAA
TCAATGCGTGTTTCATAAAGACCAGTGATGGATTGATGGATAAGAGTGGCATCTAAAACTTCTTTTGTAG
ACGTATATCGTTTACGATCAATTGTTGTATCAAAATATTTAAAAGCAGCGGGAGCTCCAAGATTCGTCAA
CGTAAATAAATGAATAATATTTTCTGCTTGTTCACGTATTGGTTTGTCTCTATGTTTGTTATATGCACTA
AGAACTTTATCTAAATTGGCATCTGCTAAAATAACACGCTTAGAAAATTCACTGATTTGCTCAATAATCT
CATCTAAATAATGCTTATGCTGCTCCACAAACAATTGTTTTTGTTCGTTATCTTCTGGACTACCCTTCAA
CTTTTCATAATGACTAGCTAAATATAAAAAATTCACATATTTGCTTGGCAGAGCCAGCTCATTTCCTTTT
TGTAATTCTCCGGCACTAGCCAGCATCCGTTTACGACCGTTTTCTAACTCAAAAAGACTATATTTAGGTA
GTTTAATGATTAAGTCTTTTTTAACTTCCTTATATCCTTTAGCTTCTAAAAAGTCAATCGGATTTTTTTC
AAAGGAACTTCTTTCCATAATTGTGATCCCTAGTAACTCTTTAACGGATTTTAACTTCTTCGATTTCCCT
TTTTCCACCTTAGCAACCACTAGGACTGAATAAGCTACCGTTGGACTATCAAAACCACCATATTTTTTTG
GATCCCAGTCTTTTTTACGAGCAATAAGCTTGTCCGAATTTCTTTTTGGTAAAATTGACTCCTTGGAGAA
TCCGCCTGTCTGTACTTCTGTTTTCTTGACAATATTGACTTGGGGCATGGACAATACTTTGCGCACTGTG
GCAAAATCTCGCCCTTTATCCCAGACAATTTCTCCAGTTTCCCCATTAGTTTCGATTAGAGGGCGTTTGC
GAATCTCTCCATTTGCAAGTGTAATTTCTGTTTTGAAGAAGTTCATGATATTAGAGTAAAAGAAATATTT
TGCGGTTGCTTTGCCTATTTCTTGCTCAGACTTAGCAATCATTTTACGAACATCATAAACTTTATAATCA
CCATAGACAAACTCCGATTCAAGTTTTGGATATTTCTTAATCAAAGCAGTTCCAACGACGGCATTTAGAT
ACGCATCATGGGCATGATGGTAATTGTTAATCTCACGTACTTTATAGAATTGGAAATCTTTTCGGAAGTC
AGAAACTAATTTAGATTTTAAGGTAATCACTTTAACCTCTCGAATAAGTTTATCATTTTCATCGTATTTA
GTATTCATGCGACTATCCAAAATTTGTGCCACATGCTTAGTGATTTGGCGAGTTTCAACCAATTGGCGTT
TGATAAAACCAGCTTTATCAAGTTCACTCAAACCTCCACGTTCAGCTTTCGTTAAATTATCAAACTTACG
TTGAGTGATTAACTTGGCGTTTAGAAGTTGTCTCCAATAGTTTTTCATCTTTTTGACTACTTCTTCACTT
GGAACGTTATCCGATTTACCACGATTTTTATCAGAACGCGTTAAGACCTTATTGTCTATTGAATCGTCTT
TAAGGAAACTTTGTGGAACAATGTGATCGACATCATAATCACTTAAACGATTAATATCTAATTCTTGGTC
CACATACATGTCTCTTCCATTTTGGAGATAATAGAGATAGAGCTTTTCATTTTGCAATTGAGTATTTTCA
ACAGGATGCTCTTTAAGAATCTGACTTCCTAATTCTTTGATACCTTCTTCGATTCGTTTCATACGCTCTC
GCGAATTTTTCTGGCCCTTTTGAGTTGTCTGATTTTCACGTGCCATTTCAATAACGATATTTTCTGGCTT
ATGCCGCCCCATTACTTTGACCAATTCATCAACAACTTTTACAGTCTGTAAAATACCTTTTTTAATAGCA
GGGCTACCAGCTAAATTTGCAATATGTTCATGTAAACTATCGCCTTGTCCAGACACTTGTGCTTTTTGAA
TGTCTTCTTTAAATGTCAAACTATCATCATGGATCAGCTGCATAAAATTGCGATTGGCAAAACCATCTGA
TTTCAAAAAATCTAATATTGTTTTGCCAGATTGCTTATCCCTAATACCATTAATCAATTTTCGAGACAAA
CGTCCCCAACCAGTATAACGGCGACGTTTAAGCTGTTTCATCACCTTATCATCAAAGAGGTGAGCATATG
TTTTAAGTCTTTCCTCAATCATCTCCCTATCTTCAAATAAGGTCAATGTTAAAACAATATCCTCTAAGAT
ATCTTCATTTTCTTCATTATCCAAAAAATCTTTATCTTTAATAATTTTTAGCAAATCATGGTAGGTACCT
AATGAAGCATTAAATCTATCTTCAACTCCTGAAATTTCAACACTATCAAAACATTCTATTTTTTTGAAAT
AATCTTCTTTTAATTGCTTAACGGTTACTTTTCGATTTGTTTTGAAGAGTAAATCAACAATGGCTTTCTT
CTGTTCACCTGAAAGAAATGCTGGTTTTCGCATTCCTTCAGTAACATATTTGACCTTTGTCAATTCGTTA
TAAACCGTAAAATACTCATAAAGCAAACTATGTTTTGGTAGTACTTTTTCATTTGGAAGATTTTTATCAA
AGTTTGTCATGCGTTCAATAAATGATTGAGCTGAAGCACCTTTATCGACAACTTCTTCAAAATTCCATGG
GGTAATTGTTTCTTCAGACTTCCGAGTCATCCATGCAAAACGACTATTGCCACGCGCCAATGGACCAACA
TAATAAGGAATTCGAAAAGTCAAGATTTTTTCAATCTTCTCACGATTGTCTTTTAAAAATGGATAAAAGT
CTTCTTGTCTTCTCAAAATAGCATGCAGCTCACCCAAGTGAATTTGATGGGGAATAGAGCCGTTGTCAAA
GGTCCGTTGCTTGCGCAGCAAATCTTCACGATTTAGTTTCACCAATAATTCCTCAGTACCATCCATTTTT
TCTAAAATTGGTTTGATAAATTTATAAAATTCTTCTTGGCTAGCTCCCCCATCAATATAACCTGCATATC
CGTTTTTTGATTGATCAAAAAAGATTTCTTTATACTTTTCTGGAAGTTGTTGTCGAACTAAAGCTTTTAA
AAGAGTCAAGTCTTGATGATGTTCATCGTAGCGTTTAATCATTGAAGCTGATAGGGGAGCCTTAGTTATT
TCAGTATTTACTCTTAGGATATCTGAAAGTAAAATAGCATCTGATAAATTCTTAGCTGCCAAAAACAAAT
CAGCATATTGATCTCCAATTTGCGCCAATAAATTATCTAAATCATCATCGTAAGTATCTTTTGAAAGCTG
TAATTTAGCATCTTCTGCCAAATCAAAATTTGATTTAAAATTAGGGGTCAAACCCAATGACAAAGCAATG
AGATTCCCAAATAAGCCATTTTTCTTCTCACCGGGGAGCTGAGCAATGAGATTTTCTAATCGTCTTGATT
TACTCAATCGTGCAGAAAGAATCGCTTTAGCATCTACTCCACTTGCGTTAATAGGGTTTTCTTCAAATAA
TTGATTGTAGGTTTGTACCAACTGGATAAATAGTTTGTCCACATCACTATTATCAGGATTTAAATCTCCC
TCAATCAAAAAATGACCACGAAACTTAATCATATGCGCTAAGGCCAAATAGATTAAGCGCAAATCCGCTT
TATCAGTAGAATCTACCAATTTTTTTCGCAGATGATAGATAGTTGGATATTTCTCATGATAAGCAACTTC
ATCTACTATATTTCCAAAAATAGGATGACGTTCATGCTTCTTGTCTTCTTCCACCAAAAAAGACTCTTCA
AGTCGATGAAAGAAACTATCATCTACTTTCGCCATCTCATTTGAAAAAATCTCCTGTAGATAACAAATAC
GATTCTTCCGACGTGTATACCTTCTACGAGCTGTCCGTTTGAGACGAGTCGCTTCCGCTGTCTCTCCACT
GTCAAATAAAAGAGCCCCTATAAGATTTTTTTTGATACTGTGGCGGTCTGTATTTCCCAGAACCTTGAAC
TTTTTAGACGGAACCTTATATTCATCAGTGATCACCGCCCATCCGACGCTATTTGTGCCGATATCTAAGC
CTATTGAGTATTTCTTATCCATAGATCCGAAGTCCTCTTTAGATCTTTTGAATTCTTTTCTCTATCACTG
ATAGGGAGTGGTAAAATAACTCTATCAACGATAGAGTGTCAACTTTATGGCTAGCTCAGTCCTAGGTACA
ATGCTAGCAATTAGGAATTAATGATGTCTAGATTAGATAAAAGTAAAGTGATTAACAGCGCATTAGAGCT
GCTTAATGAGGTCGGAATCGAAGGTTTAACAACCCGTAAACTCGCCCAGAAGCTAGGTGTAGAGCAGCCT
ACATTGTATTGGCATGTAAAAAATAAGCGGGCTTTGCTCGACGCCTTAGCCATTGAGATGTTAGATAGGC
ACCATACTCACTTTTGCCCTTTAGAAGGGGAAAGCTGGCAAGATTTTTTACGTAATAACGCTAAAAGTTT
TAGATGTGCTTTACTAAGTCATCGCGATGGAGCAAAAGTACATTTAGGTACACGGCCTACAGAAAAACAG
TATGAAACTCTCGAAAATCAATTAGCCTTTTTATGCCAACAAGGTTTTTCACTAGAGAATGCATTATATG
CACTCAGCGCTGTGGGGCATTTTACTTTAGGTTGCGTATTGGAAGATCAAGAGCATCAAGTCGCTAAAGA
AGAAAGGGAAACACCTACTACTGATAGTATGCCGCCATTATTACGACAAGCTATCGAATTATTTGATCAC
CAAGGTGCAGAGCCAGCCTTCTTATTCGGCCTTGAATTGATCATATGCGGATTAGAAAAACAACTTAAAT
GTGAAAGTGGGTCTTAAGACGTCGATATCTGGCGAAAATGAGACGTTGATCGGCACGTAAGAGGTTCCAA
CTTTCACCATAATGAAATAAGATCACTACCGGGCGTATTTTTTGAGTTATCGAGATTTTCAGGAGCTAAG
GAAGCTAAAATGGAGAAAAAAATCACTGGATATACCACCGTTGATATATCCCAATGGCATCGTAAAGAAC
ATTTTGAGGCATTTCAGTCAGTTGCTCAATGTACCTATAACCAGACCGTTCAGCTGGATATTACGGCCTT
TTTAAAGACCGTAAAGAAAAATAAGCACAAGTTTTATCCGGCCTTTATTCACATTCTTGCCCGCCTGATG
AATGCTCATCCGGAATTTCGTATGGCAATGAAAGACGGTGAGCTGGTGATATGGGATAGTGTTCACCCTT
GTTACACCGTTTTCCATGAGCAAACTGAAACGTTTTCATCGCTCTGGAGTGAATACCACGACGATTTCCG
GCAGTTTCTACACATATATTCGCAAGATGTGGCGTGTTACGGTGAAAACCTGGCCTATTTCCCTAAAGGG
TTTATTGAGAATATGTTTTTCGTCTCAGCCAATCCCTGGGTGAGTTTCACCAGTTTTGATTTAAACGTGG
CCAATATGGACAACTTCTTCGCCCCCGTTTTCACCATGGGCAAATATTATACGCAAGGCGACAAGGTGCT
GATGCCGCTGGCGATTCAGGTTCATCATGCCGTTTGTGATGGCTTCCATGTCGGCAGAATGCTTAATGAA
TTACAACAGTACTGCGATGAGTGGCAGGGCGGGGCGTAATTTGATATCGAGCTCGCTTGGACTCCTGTTG
ATAGATCCAGTAATGACCTCAGAACTCCATCTGGATTTGTTCAGAACGCTCGGTTGCCGCCGGGCGTTTT
TTATTGGTGAGAATCCAAGCACTAGTAACAACTTATATCGTATGGGGCTGACTTCAGGTGCTACATTTGA
AGAGATAAATTGCACTGAAATCTAGAAATATTTTATCTGATTAATAAGATGATCTTCTTGAGATCGTTTT
GGTCTGCGCGTAATCTCTTGCTCTGAAAACGAAAAAACCGCCTTGCAGGGCGGTTTTTCGAAGGTTCTCT
GAGCTACCAACTCTTTGAACCGAGGTAACTGGCTTGGAGGAGCGCAGTCACCAAAACTTGTCCTTTCAGT
TTAGCCTTAACCGGCGCATGACTTCAAGACTAACTCCTCTAAATCAATTACCAGTGGCTGCTGCCAGTGG
TGCTTTTGCATGTCTTTCCGGGTTGGACTCAAGACGATAGTTACCGGATAAGGCGCAGCGGTCGGACTGA
ACGGGGGGTTCGTGCATACAGTCCAGCTTGGAGCGAACTGCCTACCCGGAACTGAGTGTCAGGCGTGGAA
TGAGACAAACGCGGCCATAACAGCGGAATGACACCGGTAAACCGAAAGGCAGGAACAGGAGAGCGCACGA
GGGAGCCGCCAGGGGGAAACGCCTGGTATCTTTATAGTCCTGTCGGGTTTCGCCACCACTGATTTGAGCG
TCAGATTTCGTGATGCT
